>Addgene plasmid #8606 | pMT413 | addgene partial sequence | sequence record 17288 | M13-F20 5'-TGTAAAACGACGGCCAGT-3'
TGGTGTGGAATTGTGAGCGGATAACAATTTCACACAGGAAACAGGATCCGCGGATCCGTGGAGAAAATAA
AGTGAAACAAAGCACTATTGCACTGGCACTCTTACCGTTACTGTTTACCCCTGTGACAAAAGCCGCACAG
GTTATCAACACGTTTGACGGGGTTGCGGATTATCTTCAGACATATCATAAGCTACCTGATAATTACATTA
CAAAATCAGAAGCACAAGCCCTCGGCTGGGTGGCATCAAAAGGGAACCTTGCAGACGTCGCTCCGGGGAA
AAGCATCGGCGGAGACATCTTCTCAAACAGGGAAGGCAAACTCCCGGGCAAAAGCGGACGAACATGGCGT
GAAGCGGATATTAACTATACATCAGGCTTCAGAAATTCAGACCGGATTCTTTACTCAAGCGACTGGCTGA
TTTACAAAACAACGGACCATTATCAGACCTTTACAAAAATCAGATAACGAAAAAAACGGCTTCCCTGCGG
GAGGCCGTTTTTTTCAGCTTTACATAAAGTGTGTAATAAATTTTTCTTCAAACTCTGATCGGTCAATTTC
ACTTTCCGGCTCTAGAGCTCTAGAGTCCGGTCCAATCTGCAGCCGTCCGAGACAGGAGGACATCGTCCAG
CT
