[The description below was written by a language model from this plasmid's Addgene catalogue record.]
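Description:
pMT413 is a high-copy bacterial expression plasmid built on pUC19, propagated in E. coli under ampicillin selection through the backbone's pUC origin and AmpR marker. It carries an insert of about 1.1 kb, cloned between the EcoRI and HindIII sites (both retained), that contains the barnase and barstar genes of Bacillus amyloliquefaciens strain H. The depositor describes it as a barnase production and secretion plasmid.

At the start of the insert, a tac promoter and ribosome-binding site drive an open reading frame in which the E. coli phoA (alkaline phosphatase) signal sequence is fused to the N terminus of mature barnase. This signal directs the extracellular ribonuclease into the secretory pathway, so that it is exported rather than accumulating in the cytoplasm. The barnase coding region is followed by a transcription terminator lying within the B. amyloliquefaciens DNA. An XbaI site marks the junction with a second B. amyloliquefaciens fragment that contains the structural gene for barstar, the specific intracellular inhibitor of barnase. This fragment includes sequence upstream of the barstar coding region, but the record does not state which promoter drives barstar. Co-expression of barstar is the key design feature: barnase is lethal to the host when expressed alone, and the inhibitor neutralises any enzyme retained inside the cell, which makes the cloned ribonuclease tolerable. Because the tac promoter is repressed by LacI, the plasmid requires a host carrying the lacIq allele to keep expression under control. The depositor reports barnase yields on the order of 20 mg per litre of culture. The construct is used to produce recombinant barnase.
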