Addgene plasmid #8606: pMT413
Depositing lab: Robert Hartley. Depositing organization: National Institute of Diabetes & Digestive & Kidney Diseases (NIDDK). Publication: Barnase and barstar. Expression of its cloned inhibitor permits expression of a cloned ribonuclease. Hartley RW. J Mol Biol 1988 Aug 20;202(4):913-5. 10.1016/0022-2836(88)90568-2 PubMed 3050134.
Backbone
  Vector backbone: pUC19
  Backbone size w/o insert (bp): 2641
  Vector type: Bacterial Expression
Growth in bacteria
  Bacterial resistance: Ampicillin, 100 μg/mL
  Growth temperature: 37°C
  Growth strain: DH5alpha
  Growth instructions: Requires strain with the lacI^Q gene (such as DH5alpha, XL1-blue, SURE or HB107)
  Copy number: High Copy
Gene/Insert
  Gene/Insert name: barnase, barstar
  Species: Bacillus amyloliquefaciens
  Insert size (bp): 1071
  GenBank ID: M14442 M15545
  Tag / fusion protein: phoA signal sequence to barnase (N terminal on insert)
  Cloning method: Restriction Enzyme; 5′ cloning site EcoRI (not destroyed); 3′ cloning site HindIII (not destroyed)
  Sequencing primers: 5′ M13F; 3′ M13R
Terms and licenses: Academic/Nonprofit Terms; Industry Terms: Not Available to Industry
Depositor comments: Barnase production (secretion)plasmid. Xba1 site is joint between barnase 3' and barstar 5' sequences. Requires an E. coli host carrying the lacI^Q gene. Barnase and barstar genes from B. amyloliquefaciens strain H. 7-117: tac promoter and RBS. 132-194: Structural gene for propeptide phoA signal sequence. 195-628: DNA from B. amyloliquefaciens. 195-527: Structural gene for mature barnase. Genbank #M14442. 528-563: Transcription terminator. 635-1077: DNA from B. amyloliquefaciens. 763-1035: Structural gene for barstar. Genbank #X15545. Grown in Super Broth at 37oC, yield on the order of 20 mg/l is maintained from about 1 to 4 hours after growth stops.
How to cite: pMT413 was a gift from Robert Hartley (Addgene plasmid # 8606 ; http://n2t.net/addgene:8606 ; RRID:Addgene_8606)
